Addgene plasmid #101891: 5TEY (METTL14)
Purpose: Baculovirus expression for structure determination; may not be full ORF
Depositing lab: Cheryl Arrowsmith. Depositing organization: University of Toronto.
Backbone
  Vector backbone: pFBOH-LIC notag
  Vector type: Baculovirus expression
Growth in bacteria
  Bacterial resistance: Ampicillin, 100 μg/mL
  Growth temperature: 37°C
  Growth strain: DH5alpha
  Copy number: Unknown
Gene/Insert
  Gene/Insert name: METTL14 (alt name: gi|34147341)
  Species: H. sapiens (human)
  Entrez Gene: METTL14 (a.k.a. hMETTL14)
  Promoter: polyhedrin
  Cloning method: Ligation Independent Cloning
  Sequencing primers: 5′ pFBOH-fwd (5'-CCGGATTATTCATACCGTCCCACCA-3'); 3′ pFBOH-rev (5'-CTGATTATGATCCTCTAGTACTTCT-3')
Terms and licenses: Academic/Nonprofit Terms; Industry Terms: Not Available to Industry
Depositor comments: N terminal tag: none. SGC Clone Sample ID: METTL14:JMC097-G06:C232534. SGC or PDG link: http://www.thesgc.org/structures/5TEY/
How to cite: 5TEY (METTL14) was a gift from Cheryl Arrowsmith (Addgene plasmid # 101891 ; http://n2t.net/addgene:101891 ; RRID:Addgene_101891)
