[The description below was written by a language model from this plasmid's Addgene catalogue record and pLannotate feature annotations shown in this document.]
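Description:
5TEY (METTL14) is a baculovirus transfer (donor) plasmid built on the pFBOH-LIC notag backbone, a pFastBac-type vector adapted for ligation-independent cloning, and made for producing human METTL14 protein in insect cells for structure determination. In bacteria it is maintained through a high-copy ColE1/pUC-type origin and selected with ampicillin via the β-lactamase gene. An f1 phage origin is also present, along with small remnants of lacZα and the pBR322 bom region.

The payload is a METTL14 coding sequence of roughly 1.2 kb, annotated as a fragment of the human protein. This agrees with the depositor's note that the insert may not be the full ORF, which is typical of constructs trimmed for crystallography. It sits directly downstream of the polyhedrin promoter from Autographa californica nucleopolyhedrovirus, a very strong late viral promoter, and is followed by an SV40 polyadenylation signal (the adjacent short large T antigen fragment is part of that SV40 region). The record states that there is no N-terminal tag.

The expression cassette, together with a gentamicin acetyltransferase gene driven by the integron Pc promoter, lies between the Tn7L and Tn7R mini-Tn7 ends. This arrangement allows site-specific transposition of the cassette into a bacmid carried in a suitable E. coli host, with gentamicin resistance marking the transposed segment. The resulting recombinant bacmid is then used to generate baculovirus for infecting insect cells. METTL14 is known as a subunit of the m6A RNA methyltransferase complex, and the construct's name links it to a deposited structure, although the record does not describe any co-expression partner.
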