Features (pLannotate 1.2.2; 15 found; start..end, strand, type, name):
      1..92      +  promoter       polyhedrin promoter: polh from Autographa californica; promoter for the baculovirus polyhedrin gene
    148..1344    +  CDS            METTL14 (fragment) (sequence partly withheld): MET14_HUMAN - Also known as KIAA1627 From Homo sapiens (Human).
   1376..1459    +  CDS            large T antigen (fragment): large T antigen from SV40 (simian virus 40)
   1482..1616    +  polyA_signal   SV40 poly(A) signal: SV40 polyadenylation signal
   1645..1810    -  mobile_element Tn7L: mini-Tn7 element (left end of the Tn7 transposon) Tn7
   1973..1989    +  CDS            lacZα (fragment): LacZα fragment of β-galactosidase; lacZ fragment
   1994..2448    +  rep_origin     f1 ori (sequence partly withheld): f1 bacteriophage origin of replication; arrow indicates direction of (+) strand synthesis
   2474..2578    +  promoter       AmpR promoter: bla
   2579..3439    +  CDS            AmpR: β-lactamase; bla; confers resistance to ampicillin, carbenicillin, and related antibiotics
   3610..4198    +  rep_origin     ori: high-copy-number ColE1/pMB1/pBR322/pUC origin of replication
   4384..4435    -  misc_feature   bom (fragment): basis of mobility region from pBR322
   4503..4727    -  mobile_element Tn7R: mini-Tn7 element (right end of the Tn7 transposon) Tn7
   4794..5327    -  CDS            GmR: gentamycin acetyltransferase; aacC1; confers resistance to gentamycin
   5497..5525    -  promoter       Pc promoter: intI1 (promoter lies within the coding sequence); class 1 integron promoter
   5503..5850    -  CDS            YPR2_ECOLX (fragment): Protein predicted: Swiss-Prot protein existence level 4. From Escherichia coli.
>Addgene plasmid #101891 | 5TEY (METTL14) | addgene full sequence | sequence record 194727 | Addgene NGS Result
ATCATGGAGATAATTAAAATGATAACCATCTCGCAAATAAATAAGTATTTTACTGTTTTCGTAACAGTTT
TGTAATAAAAAAACCTATAAATATTCCGGATTATTCATACCGTCCCACCATCGGGCGCGGATCTCGGTCC
GAAAACCATGGATAGCCGCTTGCAGGAGATCCGGGAGCGGCAGAAGTTACGGCGACAGCTCCTCGCGCAG
CAGTTGGGAGCTGAAAGTGCCGACAGCATTGGTGCCGTGTTAAATAGCAAAGATGAGCAGAGAGAAATTG
CTGAAACAAGAGAAACTTGCAGGGCTTCCTATGATACCTCTGCTCCAAATGCAAAACGTAAGTATCTGGA
TGAAGGAGAGACAGATGAAGACAAAATGGAAGAATATAAGGATGAACTAGAAATGCAACAGGATGAAGAA
AATTTGCCATATGAAGAAGAGATTTACAAAGATTCTAGTACTTTTCTTAAGGGAACACAGAGCTTAAATC
CC
[852 nt withheld, positions 493-1344]
TGATGACGAAGCTTGTCGAGAAGTACTAGAGGATCATAATCAGCCATACCACATTTGTAGAGGTTTTACT
TGCTTTAAAAAACCTCCCACACCTCCCCCTGAACCTGAAACATAAAATGAATGCAATTGTTGTTGTTAAC
TTGTTTATTGCAGCTTATAATGGTTACAAATAAAGCAATAGCATCACAAATTTCACAAATAAAGCATTTT
TTTCACTGCATTCTAGTTGTGGTTTGTCCAAACTCATCAATGTATCTTATCATGTCTGGATCTGATCACT
GATATCGCCTAGGAGATCCGAACCAGATAAGTGAAATCTAGTTCCAAACTATTTTGTCATTTTTAATTTT
CGTATTAGCTTACGACGCTACACCCAGTTCCCATCTATTTTGTCACTCTTCCCTAAATAATCCTTAAAAA
CTCCATTTCCACCCCTCCCAGTTCCCAACTATTTTGTCCGCCCACAGCGGGGCATTTTTCTTCCTGTTAT
GTTTTTAATCAAACATCCTGCCAACTCCATGTGACAAACCGTCATCTTCGGCTACTTTTTCTCTGTCACA
GAATGAAAATTTTTCTGTCATCTCTTCGTTATTAATGTTTGTAATTGACTGAATATCAACGCTTATTTGC
AGCCTGAATGGCGAATGGG
[124 nt withheld, positions 1994-2117]
C
[91 nt withheld, positions 2119-2209]
A
[49 nt withheld, positions 2211-2259]
CCTTTGACGTTGGAGTCCACGTTCTT
[37 nt withheld, positions 2286-2322]
ACCCTATCTCGGTCTATTCTTTTGATTTATAAGGGATTTTGCCGATTTCGGCCTATTGGTTAAAAAATGA
GCTGATTTAACAAAAATTTAACGCGAATTTTAACAAAATATTAACGCTTACAATTTAGGTGGCACTTTTC
GGGGAAATGTGCGCGGAACCCCTATTTGTTTATTTTTCTAAATACATTCAAATATGTATCCGCTCATGAG
ACAATAACCCTGATAAATGCTTCAATAATATTGAAAAAGGAAGAGTATGAGTATTCAACATTTCCGTGTC
GCCCTTATTCCCTTTTTTGCGGCATTTTGCCTTCCTGTTTTTGCTCACCCAGAAACGCTGGTGAAAGTAA
AAGATGCTGAAGATCAGTTGGGTGCACGAGTGGGTTACATCGAACTGGATCTCAACAGCGGTAAGATCCT
TGAGAGTTTTCGCCCCGAAGAACGTTTTCCAATGATGAGCACTTTTAAAGTTCTGCTATGTGGCGCGGTA
TTATCCCGTATTGACGCCGGGCAAGAGCAACTCGGTCGCCGCATACACTATTCTCAGAATGACTTGGTTG
AGTACTCACCAGTCACAGAAAAGCATCTTACGGATGGCATGACAGTAAGAGAATTATGCAGTGCTGCCAT
AACCATGAGTGATAACACTGCGGCCAACTTACTTCTGACAACGATCGGAGGACCGAAGGAGCTAACCGCT
TTTTTGCACAACATGGGGGATCATGTAACTCGCCTTGATCGTTGGGAACCGGAGCTGAATGAAGCCATAC
CAAACGACGAGCGTGACACCACGATGCCTGTAGCAATGGCAACAACGTTGCGCAAACTATTAACTGGCGA
ACTACTTACTCTAGCTTCCCGGCAACAATTAATAGACTGGATGGAGGCGGATAAAGTTGCAGGACCACTT
CTGCGCTCGGCCCTTCCGGCTGGCTGGTTTATTGCTGATAAATCTGGAGCCGGTGAGCGTGGGTCTCGCG
GTATCATTGCAGCACTGGGGCCAGATGGTAAGCCCTCCCGTATCGTAGTTATCTACACGACGGGGAGTCA
GGCAACTATGGATGAACGAAATAGACAGATCGCTGAGATAGGTGCCTCACTGATTAAGCATTGGTAACTG
TCAGACCAAGTTTACTCATATATACTTTAGATTGATTTAAAACTTCATTTTTAATTTAAAAGGATCTAGG
TGAAGATCCTTTTTGATAATCTCATGACCAAAATCCCTTAACGTGAGTTTTCGTTCCACTGAGCGTCAGA
CCCCGTAGAAAAGATCAAAGGATCTTCTTGAGATCCTTTTTTTCTGCGCGTAATCTGCTGCTTGCAAACA
AAAAAACCACCGCTACCAGCGGTGGTTTGTTTGCCGGATCAAGAGCTACCAACTCTTTTTCCGAAGGTAA
CTGGCTTCAGCAGAGCGCAGATACCAAATACTGTTCTTCTAGTGTAGCCGTAGTTAGGCCACCACTTCAA
GAACTCTGTAGCACCGCCTACATACCTCGCTCTGCTAATCCTGTTACCAGTGGCTGCTGCCAGTGGCGAT
AAGTCGTGTCTTACCGGGTTGGACTCAAGACGATAGTTACCGGATAAGGCGCAGCGGTCGGGCTGAACGG
GGGGTTCGTGCACACAGCCCAGCTTGGAGCGAACGACCTACACCGAACTGAGATACCTACAGCGTGAGCT
ATGAGAAAGCGCCACGCTTCCCGAAGGGAGAAAGGCGGACAGGTATCCGGTAAGCGGCAGGGTCGGAACA
GGAGAGCGCACGAGGGAGCTTCCAGGGGGAAACGCCTGGTATCTTTATAGTCCTGTCGGGTTTCGCCACC
TCTGACTTGAGCGTCGATTTTTGTGATGCTCGTCAGGGGGGCGGAGCCTATGGAAAAACGCCAGCAACGC
GGCCTTTTTACGGTTCCTGGCCTTTTGCTGGCCTTTTGCTCACATGTTCTTTCCTGCGTTATCCCCTGAT
TCTGTGGATAACCGTATTACCGCCTTTGAGTGAGCTGATACCGCTCGCCGCAGCCGAACGACCGAGCGCA
GCGAGTCAGTGAGCGAGGAAGCGGAAGAGCGCCTGATGCGGTATTTTCTCCTTACGCATCTGTGCGGTAT
TTCACACCGCATAGACCAGCCGCGTAACCTGGCAAAATCGGTTACGGTTGAGTAATAAATGGATGCCCTG
CGTAAGCGGGTGTGGGCGGACAATAAAGTCTTAAACTGAACAAAATAGATCTAAACTATGACAATAAAGT
CTTAAACTAGACAGAATAGTTGTAAACTGAAATCAGTCCAGTTATGCTGTGAAAAAGCATACTGGACTTT
TGTTATGGCTAAAGCAAACTCTTCATTTTCTGAAGTGCAAATTGCCCGTCGTATTAAAGAGGGGCGTGGC
CAAGGGCATGGTAAAGACTATATTCGCGGCGTTGTGACAATTTACCGAACAACTCCGCGGCCGGGAAGCC
GATCTCGGCTTGAACGAATTGTTAGGTGGCGGTACTTGGGTCGATATCAAAGTGCATCACTTCTTCCCGT
ATGCCCAACTTTGTATAGAGAGCCACTGCGGGATCGTCACCGTAATCTGCTTGCACGTAGATCACATAAG
CACCAAGCGCGTTGGCCTCATGCTTGAGCAGATTGATGAGCGCGGTGGCAATGCCCTGCCTCCGGTGCTC
GCCGGAGACTGCGAGATCATAGATATAGATCTCACTACGCGGCTGCTCAAACTTGGGCAGAACGTAAGCC
GCGAGAGCGCCAACAACCGCTTCTTGGTCGAAGGCAGCAAGCGCGATGAATGTCTTACTACGGAGCAAGT
TCCCGAGGTAATCGGAGTCCGGCTGATGTTGGGAGTAGGTGGCTACGTCTCCGAACTCACGACCGAAAAG
ATCAAGAGCAGCCCGCATGGATTTGACTTGGTCAGGGCCGAGCCTACATGTGCGAATGATGCCCATACTT
GAGCCACCTAACTTTGTTTTAGGGCGACTGCCCTGCTGCGTAACATCGTTGCTGCTCCATAACATCAAAC
ATCGACCCACGGCGTAACGCGCTTGCTGCTTGGATGCCCGAGGCATAGACTGTACAAAAAAACAGTCATA
ACAAGCCATGAAAACCGCCACTGCGCCGTTACCACCGCTGCGTTCGGTCAAGGTTCTGGACCAGTTGCGT
GAGCGCATACGCTACTTGCATTACAGTTTACGAACCGAACAGGCTTATGTCAACTGGGTTCGTGCCTTCA
TCCGTTTCCACGGTGTGCGTCACCCGGCAACCTTGGGCAGCAGCGAAGTCGAGGCATTTCTGTCCTGGCT
GGCGAACGAGCGCAAGGTTTCGGTCTCCACGCATCGTCAGGCATTGGCGGCCTTGCTGTTCTTCTACGGC
AAGGTGCTGTGCACGGATCTGCCCTGGCTTCAGGAGATCGGAAGACCTCGGCCGTCGCGGCGCTTGCCGG
TGGTGCTGACCCCGGATGAAGTGGTTCGCATCCTCGGTTTTCTGGAAGGCGAGCATCGTTTGTTCGCCCA
GGACTCTAGCTATAGTTCTAGTGGTTGGCTACGTATACTCCGGAATATTAATAG
