>Addgene plasmid #101891 | 5TEY (METTL14) | depositor partial sequence | sequence record 192818 | insert
ATGGATAGCCGCTTGCAGGAGATCCGGGAGCGGCAGAAGTTACGGCGACAGCTCCTCGCGCAGCAGTTGG
GAGCTGAAAGTGCCGACAGCATTGGTGCCGTGTTAAATAGCAAAGATGAGCAGAGAGAAATTGCTGAAAC
AAGAGAAACTTGCAGGGCTTCCTATGATACCTCTGCTCCAAATGCAAAACGTAAGTATCTGGATGAAGGA
GAGACAGATGAAGACAAAATGGAAGAATATAAGGATGAACTAGAAATGCAACAGGATGAAGAAAATTTGC
CATATGAAGAAGAGATTTACAAAGATTCTAGTACTTTTCTTAAGGGAACACAGAGCTTAAATCCC
[852 nt withheld, positions 346-1197]
